>Addgene plasmid #212853 | pCYP20 | addgene full sequence | sequence record 423395 | Addgene NGS Result
ACTGACTCGCTGCACGAGGCAGACCTCAGCGCTAGCGGAGTGTATACTGGCTTACTATGTTGGCACTGAT
GAGGGTGTCAGTGAAGTGCTTCATGTGGCAGGAGAAAAAAGGCTGCACCGGTGCGTCAGCAGAATATGTG
ATACAGGATATATTCCGCTTCCTCGCTCACTGACTCGCTACGCTCGGTCGTTCGACTGCGGCGAGCGGAA
ATGGCTTACGAACGGGGCGGAGATTTCCTGGAAGATGCCAGGAAGATACTTAACAGGGAAGTGAGAGGGC
CGCGGCAAAGCCGTTTTTCCATAGGCTCCGCCCCCCTGACAAGCATCACGAAATCTGACGCTCAAATCAG
TGGTGGCGAAACCCGACAGGACTATAAAGATACCAGGCGTTTCCCCCTGGCGGCTCCCTCGTGCGCTCTC
CTGTTCCTGCCTTTCGGTTTACCGGTGTCATTCCGCTGTTATGGCCGCGTTTGTCTCATTCCACGCCTGA
CACTCAGTTCCGGGTAGGCAGTTCGCTCCAAGCTGGACTGTATGCACGAACCCCCCGTTCAGTCCGACCG
CTGCGCCTTATCCGGTAACTATCGTCTTGAGTCCAACCCGGAAAGACATGCAAAAGCACCACTGGCAGCA
GCCACTGGTAATTGATTTAGAGGAGTTAGTCTTGAAGTCATGCGCCGGTTAAGGCTAAACTGAAAGGACA
AGTTTTGGTGACTGCGCTCCTCCAAGCCAGTTACCTCGGTTCAAAGAGTTGGTAGCTCAGAGAACCTTCG
AAAAACCGCCCTGCAAGGCGGTTTTTTCGTTTTCAGAGCAAGAGATTACGCGCAGACCAAAACGATCTCA
AGAAGATCATCTTATTAAGGGGTCTGACGCTCAGTGGAACGAAAAATCAATCTAAAGTATATATGAGTAA
ACTTGGTCTGACAGTTACCTTAGAAAAACTCATCGAGCATCAAATGAAACTGCAATTTATTCATATCAGG
ATTATCAATACCATATTTTTGAAAAAGCCGTTTCTGTAATGAAGGAGAAAACTCACCGAGGCAGTTCCAT
AGGATGGCAAGATCCTGGTATCGGTCTGCGATTCCGACTCGTCCAACATCAATACAACCTATTAATTTCC
CCTCGTCAAAAATAAGGTTATCAAGTGAGAAATCACCATGAGTGACGACTGAATCCGGTGAGAATGGCAA
AAGCTTATGCATTTCTTTCCAGACTTGTTCAACAGGCCAGCCATTACGCTCGTCATCAAAATCACTCGCA
TCAACCAAACCGTTATTCATTCGTGATTGCGCCTGAGCGAGACGAAATACGCGATCGCTGTTAAAAGGAC
AATTACAAACAGGAATCGAATGCAACCGGCGCAGGAACACTGCCAGCGCATCAACAATATTTTCACCTGA
ATCAGGATATTCTTCTAATACCTGGAATGCTGTTTTCCCGGGGATCGCAGTGGTGAGTAACCATGCATCA
TCAGGAGTACGGATAAAATGCTTGATGGTCGGAAGAGGCATAAATTCCGTCAGCCAGTTTAGTCTGACCA
TCTCATCTGTAACATCATTGGCAACGCTACCTTTGCCATGTTTCAGAAACAACTCTGGCGCATCGGGCTT
CCCATACAATCGATAGATTGTCGCACCTGATTGCCCGACATTATCGCGAGCCCATTTATACCCATATAAA
TCAGCATCCATGTTGGAATTTAATCGCGGCCTGGAGCAAGACGTTTCCCGTTGAATATGGCTCATAACAC
CCCTTGTATTACTGTTTATGTAAGCAGACAGTTTTATTGTTCATGATGATATATTTTTATCTTGTGCAAT
GTACATCAGAGATTTTGAGACACAACCAATTATTGAAGGCCTCCCTAACGGGGGGCCTTTTTTTGTTTCT
GGTCTCCCAAGCGCTTAACGATCGTTGGCTGAACAAACAGACAATCTGGTCTGTTTGTATTATGGAAAAT
TTTTCTGTATAATAGATTCAACAAACAGACAATCTGGTCTGTTTGTATTATCAGCGGTCAACGCATGTGC
TTTGCGTTCTGATGAGACAGTGATGTCGAAACCGCCTCTACAAATAATTTTGTTTACTAAATAAGGAGGT
TTCCTATGAGCACCACGTTGGGGGCGCACTCGGCCGCATCTACTGCATCTCTGGAACGTGTACCTTTGCG
CCGTTTAATATCTCTCTACCGTCAAGGTGGTGCCTTGCATGCCCTGGAATCTATCGGCCGCATGGCGGAG
GGCGCAATCGCGCGCATCGACTTAGGATTGTTTCGTCCATATCTTATCACGGACCCAGCCCACGTGCAAC
ATGTACTGCGGGATCGTGCCGATAACTATCAGCGGGGCGTGGTTATGTGGAAACCTGTATCCCGTTTAGT
CGGCAATGGAATAAGCAGCGAGGGCCCGCTGTGGCGAAGCTCGCGCCAAGTCCTTGCTCGCGTTTTCAGT
GCGCAATATATCTCACATTTCACGGAAAGAATGGCCGAAGCCATCAACGCGGCTGCGGATGATCTTCTGG
CGCGAGCGGCCGATCAGCCGGTGGACGTACGTCGTGAAATGAATCGTCTTATGCACAGAGCCATCAGTCT
GGTTTTCTTCGACGACCGACTGTCCGTTGCCGAAATTGACCGTCTGGGCGCCGCAGTCAGCGCTGCATCC
TCATCATTCATGTGGCGCATGGCTATGCCCTTTGTACCAAACGCCGTTCCTATGCCGGGTGATCGCACTT
TTCGTCGGGCCACCCGCACCGTTGATGAAATTTTACGTCCTCTGGTTGCTGAGGGCCGTAAACGTCCGCC
GGGTGGCCATGATGTAGTGAGCAAGCTGATAGAGGCCCGCGAAGAAGATGGTACCCCGTTCTCTGACCAA
CGTATTCGCGATGATGTTGTTGCGTTGTTCGTGTCTGGAACCGAGTCTACCGCGGATGGGCTGACCTGGC
TGTGGGTGGCATTACACCGCTACCCGGAAATTGCCGAACGTGTGTATGCGGAAATTCGCAGCGAAGTTGG
TGATGGGCCGGCGCGTCCAGAGCATATTCGTCGGTTGCCCTATACCCAAATGTTTCTCCAAGAAGTCTTA
CGTATGCATGCGGTCGGCTGGGCTGTTCCACGCGTGGCAGTGGATGATGATGTGATCGCCGGTGTGCCTA
TTAAGAAAGGTGCGACGGTTGTGCTGTCCCCATACCTGACCCATCGCGATCGCCGCATCTGGGAGCGCCC
TGAGGAATTTGACCCCGAACGGTTCACACCTGAACGTATTAAAGCACGTATTCAGCGTCATGGCCGCTTC
GCCTACTTTCCGTTCGGAGGTGGGGATCATGTTTGCCTTGGTGAACAGTTATTTAAAATTGAGACAACGC
TGATAATGGCGTCCCTGCTGAGTCGCGCGCGCCCTGTGTTGCGTAATGACGGGCCAATCGAAAGTCAGCT
GACGCTGACGGTACGCCCTAGCCGCCCCGTACAAATGACACTGCAGGCCCATCGCTAATAAGGATGAGCT
CTACAAATAAGCAGAGGTGGTTGTGTTGCGAAAAAAAAAAAAAAACACCCTAACGGGTGTTTTTTTTTTT
TTGGTGTCCCCACGTGTGGCGCTGGAGACCGTCCAATGGCGGCGCGCCATCGAATGGTGCAAAACCTTTC
GCGGTATGGCATGATAGCGCCCGGAAGAGAGTCAATTCAGGGTGGTGAATATGAGCCCGAAACGTCGTAC
CCAGGCAGAACGTGCAATGGAAACCCAGGGTAAACTGATTGCAGCAGCACTGGGTGTTCTGCGTGAAAAA
GGTTATGCAGGTTTTCGTATTGCAGATGTTCCGGGTGCAGCCGGTGTTAGCCGTGGTGCACAGAGCCATC
ATTTTCCGACCAAACTGGAACTGCTGCTGGCAACCTTTGAATGGCTGTATGAGCAGATTACCGAACGTAG
CCGTGCACGTCTGGCAAAACTGAAACCGGAAGATGATGTTATTCAGCAGATGCTGGATGATGCAGCAGAT
TTTTTTCTGGATGATGATTTTAGCATCGGCCTGGATCTGATTGTTGCAGCAGATCGTGATCCGGCACTGC
GTGAAGGTATTCTGCGTACCGTTGAACGTAATCGTTTTGTTGTTGAAGATATGTGGCTGGGTGTGCTGGT
GAGCCGTGGTCTGAGCCGTGATGATGCCGAAGATATTCTGTGGCTGATTTTTAACAGCGTTCGTGGTCTG
ACAGTTCGTAGCCTGTGGCAGAAAGATAAAGAACGTTTTGAACGTGTGCGTAATAGCACCCTGGAAATTG
CACGTGAACGTTATGCAAAATTCAAACGTTGATAAGGATCCTAATTGGTAACGAATCAGACAATTGACGG
CTCGAGGGAGTAGCATAGGGTTTGCAGAATCCCTGCTTCGTCCATTTGACAGGCACATTATGCATCGATG
ATAAGCTGTCAAACATGAGCAGATCCTCTACGCCGGACGCATCGTGGCCGGCATCACCGGCGCCACAGGT
GCGGTTGCTGGCGCCTATATCGCCGACATCACCGATGGGGAAGATCGGGCTCGCCACTTCGGGCTCATGA
GCAAATATTTTATCTGAGGTGCTTCCTCGCTC
Features (pLannotate 1.2.2; 12 found; start..end, strand, type, name):
     28..54      +  misc_feature   bom (fragment): basis of mobility region from pBR322
    153..208     -  rep_origin     RSF ori (fragment): Plasmids containing the RSF 1030 origin of replication can be propagated in E. coli cells that contain additional plasmids with compatible origins.
    296..841     -  rep_origin     p15A ori: Plasmids containing the medium-copy-number p15A origin of replication can be propagated in E. coli cells that contain a second plasmid with the ColE1 origin.
    930..1745    -  CDS            KanR: aminoglycoside phosphotransferase; aph(3')-Ia; confers resistance to kanamycin in bacteria or G418 (Geneticin®) in eukaryotes
   1922..1949    +  protein_bind   CuO: CymR-binding P2 operator sequence from the p-cmt operon of Pseudomonas putida (Mullick et al., 2006) CymR
   1980..2007    +  protein_bind   CuO: CymR-binding P2 operator sequence from the p-cmt operon of Pseudomonas putida (Mullick et al., 2006) CymR
   2011..2066    +  ncRNA          Hammerhead 3: Accession: RF00008 - Hammerhead ribozyme (type III)
   3617..3690    +  promoter       lacIq promoter (fragment): lacI (mutant); In the lacIq allele, a single base change in the promoter boosts expression of the lacI gene about 10-fold.
   3691..4299    +  CDS            cymR: CYMR_PSEPU - Experimental evidence at transcript level: Swiss-Prot protein existence level 2. Involved in the repression of the cym and cmt operons which are responsible of the p-cymene degradation. From Pseudomonas putida (Arthrobacter siderocapsulatus).
   4404..4422    -  promoter       tet promoter (fragment): E. coli promoter for tetracycline efflux protein gene
   4432..4552    +  CDS            TcR (fragment): tetracycline efflux protein; tet; confers resistance to tetracycline
   4571..11      -  rep_origin     RSF ori (fragment) (across the origin): Plasmids containing the RSF 1030 origin of replication can be propagated in E. coli cells that contain additional plasmids with compatible origins.
