[The description below was written by a language model from this plasmid's Addgene catalogue record and pLannotate feature annotations shown in this document.]
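Description:
pCYP20 is a 4,582-nt bacterial expression plasmid built on the pCYP backbone for producing a cytochrome P450 from Thermomonospora curvata in Escherichia coli. It is selected with kanamycin through an aph(3')-Ia aminoglycoside phosphotransferase gene. The only complete replication origin annotated is p15A, which is generally regarded as a medium-copy origin compatible with ColE1-type plasmids, although the catalogue entry lists the plasmid as high copy. Short fragments annotated as RSF ori, bom, a tet promoter and a piece of the tetracycline resistance gene appear to be partial matches or backbone remnants rather than functional parts.

The P450 coding sequence was codon optimized and synthesized commercially, and it is driven by the PcymRC promoter. The feature table does not annotate the insert itself, but the unannotated stretch between the promoter region and the repressor cassette is the likely location of the gene. Upstream of it lie two CuO operators, the binding sites for the CymR repressor of the Pseudomonas putida p-cymene degradation system. They are followed by a type III hammerhead ribozyme, a part commonly placed after a promoter to cleave the 5' leader and insulate translation from promoter context. CymR is encoded on the same plasmid behind a sequence matching a fragment of the lacIq promoter. The repressor is thus supplied in cis to keep the promoter off until an inducer of the CymR system, typically cumate, relieves repression.

The stated purpose is to express an "LRD-modifying" P450, an abbreviation the record does not expand. The associated work concerns a redox-proficient E. coli for screening terpenoids and the P450s that modify them.
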