Addgene plasmid #212853: pCYP20
Purpose: Expresses the Thermomonospora curvata LRD-modifying cytochrome P450 enzyme
Depositing lab: Christopher Voigt. Depositing organization: Massachusetts Institute of Technology. Publication: Design of a redox-proficient Escherichia coli for screening terpenoids and modifying cytochrome P450s. Lin GM, Voigt CA. Nature Catalysis. 6, 1016–1029 (2023). https://doi.org/10.1038/s41929-023-01049-5.
Backbone
  Vector backbone: pCYP
  Vector type: Bacterial Expression
Growth in bacteria
  Bacterial resistance: Kanamycin, 50 μg/mL
  Growth temperature: 37°C
  Growth strain: DH5alpha
  Copy number: High Copy
Gene/Insert
  Gene/Insert name: cytochrome P450 (alt name: Uniprot ID: D1AD29)
  Species: Thermomonospora curvata
  Promoter: PcymRC
  Cloning method: Unknown
Resource information
  A portion of this plasmid was derived from a plasmid made by: codon optimized and synthesized by vendors
Terms and licenses: Academic/Nonprofit Terms; Industry Terms: Not Available to Industry
How to cite: pCYP20 was a gift from Christopher Voigt (Addgene plasmid # 212853 ; http://n2t.net/addgene:212853 ; RRID:Addgene_212853)
